Addgene plasmid #214598: AiP1970 - pAAV-AiE2585m-minBG-SYFP2-WPRE-BGHpA
Purpose: AiE2585m is an enhancer sequence, designed to drive AAV-mediated transgene expression in specific populations of brain cells
Depositing lab: Allen Institute for Brain Science & Bosiljka Tasic. Depositing organization: Allen Institute. Publication: A suite of enhancer AAVs and transgenic mouse lines for genetic access to cortical cell types. Ben-Simon Y, Hooper M, Narayan S, Daigle TL, Dwivedi D, Way SW, Oster A, Stafford DA, Mich JK, Taormina MJ, Martinez RA, Opitz-Araya X, Roth JR, Alexander JR, Allen S, Amster A, Arbuckle J, Ayala A, Baker PM, Bakken TE, Barcelli T, Barta S, Bendrick J, Bertagnolli D, Bielstein C, Bishwakarma P, Bowlus J, Boyer G, Brouner K, Casian B, Casper T, Chakka AB, Chakrabarty R, Chance RK, Chavan S, Clark M, Colbert K, Collman F, Daniel S, Departee M, DiValentin P, Donadio N, Dotson N, Egdorf T, Fliss T, Gabitto M, Garcia J, Gary A, Gasperini M, Gloe J, Goldy J, Gore BB, Graybuck L, Greisman N, Haeseleer F, Halterman C, Haradon Z, Hastings SD, Helback O, Ho W, Hockemeyer D, Huang C, Huff S, Hunker A, Johansen N, Jones D, Juneau Z, Kalmbach B, Kannan M, Khem S, Kussick E, Kutsal R, Larsen R, Lee C, Lee AY, Leibly M, Lenz GH, Li S, Liang E, Lusk N, Madigan Z, Malloy J, Malone J, McCue R, Melchor J, Mollenkopf T, Moosman S, Morin E, Newman D, Ng L, Ngo K, Omstead V, Otto S, Oyama A, Pena N, Pham T, Phillips E, Pom CA, Potekhina L, Ransford S, Ray PL, Rette D, Reynoldson C, Rimorin C, Rocha D, Ruiz A, Sanchez REA, Sawyer L, Sedeno-Cortes A, Sevigny JP, Shapovalova N, Shepard N, Shulga L, Sigler AR, Siverts L, Soliman S, Somasundaram S, Staats B, Stewart K, Szelenyi E, Tieu M, Trader C, Tran A, van Velthoven CTJ, Walker M, Wang Y, Weed N, Wirthlin M, Wood T, Wynalda B, Yao Z, Zhou T, Ariza J, Dee N, Reding M, Ronellenfitch K, Mufti S, Sunkin SM, Smith KA, Esposito L, Waters J, Thyagarajan B, Yao S, Lein ES, Zeng H, Levi BP, Ngai J, Ting JT, Tasic B. Cell. 2025 May 16:S0092-8674(25)00513-6. doi: 10.1016/j.cell.2025.05.002. PubMed 40403729.
Backbone
  Vector backbone: pAAV2
  Vector type: AAV
Growth in bacteria
  Bacterial resistance: Ampicillin, 100 μg/mL
  Growth temperature: 37°C
  Growth strain: NEB Stable
  Copy number: High Copy
Gene/Insert
  Gene/Insert name: SYFP2
  Species: Synthetic
  Promoter: minBG
  Cloning method: Gibson Cloning
Terms and licenses: Academic/Nonprofit Terms; Industry Terms: Not Available to Industry
Depositor comments: 5' Cloning Site: SgrAI (destroyed), 3' Cloning Site: SgrAI (destroyed). Please visit https://doi.org/10.1101/2024.06.10.597244 for bioRxiv preprint.
How to cite: AiP1970 - pAAV-AiE2585m-minBG-SYFP2-WPRE-BGHpA was a gift from Allen Institute for Brain Science & Bosiljka Tasic (Addgene plasmid # 214598 ; http://n2t.net/addgene:214598 ; RRID:Addgene_214598)
