[The description below was written by a language model from this plasmid's Addgene catalogue record and pLannotate feature annotations shown in this document.]
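Description:
AiP1970 - pAAV-AiE2585m-minBG-SYFP2-WPRE-BGHpA is an AAV transfer plasmid built on a pAAV2 backbone, intended for packaging a recombinant adeno-associated virus genome that reports enhancer activity in the brain. It is maintained in bacteria as a high-copy plasmid through a ColE1/pUC-type origin and selected with ampicillin via the β-lactamase gene and its native promoter. An f1 phage origin is also present, along with short remnants of the pBR322 bom and rop regions. The sequenced record is about 4.8 kb.

The payload sits between AAV2 inverted terminal repeats, which provide the signals for replication and encapsidation of the intervening DNA. One ITR is annotated in full, while the other is detected only as two short fragments, which may simply reflect how difficult these repeats are to sequence and annotate. Within the cassette, the enhancer AiE2585m is placed upstream of minBG, a minimal promoter expected to have little activity on its own, so that expression depends largely on the enhancer. Neither element is annotated in the feature table, but an unannotated stretch between the SYFP2 coding sequence and the far ITR is where they would be expected to lie. The promoter drives SYFP2, a rapidly maturing monomeric yellow fluorescent protein derived from Aequorea victoria. It is followed by WPRE sequence, annotated as two fragments, which enhances transcript stability and expression, and a bovine growth hormone polyadenylation signal.

According to the record, the enhancer was designed to direct AAV-mediated transgene expression to specific populations of brain cells, with fluorescence marking the targeted cells. The particular cell population is not stated.
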