Features (pLannotate 1.2.2; 14 found; start..end, strand, type, name):
     17..68      +  misc_feature   bom (fragment): basis of mobility region from pBR322
     73..213     -  repeat_region  AAV2 ITR: inverted terminal repeat of adeno-associated virus serotype 2 inverted
    331..442     -  polyA_signal   bGH poly(A) signal: bovine growth hormone polyadenylation signal
    459..539     -  misc_feature   WPRE (fragment): woodchuck hepatitis virus posttranscriptional regulatory element
    545..702     -  misc_feature   WPRE (fragment): woodchuck hepatitis virus posttranscriptional regulatory element
    742..1458    -  CDS            SYFP2: SYFP2 is a basic (constitutively fluorescent) yellow fluorescent protein published in 2006, derived from Aequorea victoria. It is reported to be a very rapidly-maturing monomer with moderate acid sensitivity.
   2178..2205    -  repeat_region  AAV2 ITR (fragment): inverted terminal repeat of adeno-associated virus serotype 2 inverted
   2234..2261    -  repeat_region  AAV2 ITR (fragment): inverted terminal repeat of adeno-associated virus serotype 2 inverted
   2334..2922    -  rep_origin     ori: high-copy-number ColE1/pMB1/pBR322/pUC origin of replication
   3093..3953    -  CDS            AmpR: β-lactamase; bla; confers resistance to ampicillin, carbenicillin, and related antibiotics
   3954..4058    -  promoter       AmpR promoter: bla
   4153..4188    +  CDS            rop (fragment): Rop protein, which maintains plasmids at low copy number; rop
   4290..4339    +  misc_feature   bom (fragment): basis of mobility region from pBR322
   4340..4795    -  rep_origin     f1 ori (sequence partly withheld): f1 bacteriophage origin of replication; arrow indicates direction of (+) strand synthesis
>Addgene plasmid #214598 | AiP1970 - pAAV-AiE2585m-minBG-SYFP2-WPRE-BGHpA | addgene full sequence | sequence record 432581 | Addgene NGS Result
TATGGTTGCTTTGACGTATGCGGTGTGAAATACCGCACAGATGCGTAAGGAGAAAATACCGCATCAGGCG
CCCCTGCAGGCAGCTGCGCGCTCGCTCGCTCACTGAGGCCGCCCGGGCAAAGCCCGGGCGTCGGGCGACC
TTTGGTCGCCCGGCCTCAGTGAGCGAGCGAGCGCGCAGAGAGGGAGTGGCCAACTCCATCACTAGGGGTT
CCTGCGGCCGCTCGGTCCGCACGTGAGATCTCATGCCTGCTATTGTCTTCCCAATCCTCCCCCTTGCTGT
CCTGCCCCACCCCACCCCCCAGAATAGAATGACACCTACTCAGACAATGCGATGCAATTTCCTCATTTTA
TTAGGAAAGGACAGTGGGAGTGGCACCTTCCAGGGTCAAGGAAGGCACGGGGGAGGGGCAAACAACAGAT
GGCTGGCAACTAGAAGGCACAGTCGAAGATCTCTCGAGCCACGGAATTGTCAGTGCCCAACAGCCGAGCC
CCTGTCCAGCAGCGGGCAAGGCAGGCGGCGATGAGTTCCGCCGTGGCAAGAACTAACCAGGATTTATACA
AGGAGGAGAAAATGAAAGCCATACGGGAAGCAATAGCATGATACAAAGGCATTAAAGCAGCGTATCCACA
TAGCGTAAAAGGAGCAACATAGTTAAGAATACCAGTCAATCTTTCACAAATTTTGTAATCCAGAGGTTGA
TTATGATATCGAATTCGCGGCCGCGGCGCGCCGTCGACTTACTTGTACAGCTCGTCCATGCCGAGAGTGA
TCCCGGCGGCGGTCACGAACTCCAGCAGGACCATGTGATCGCGCTTCTCGTTGGGGTCTTTGCTCAGCTT
GGACTGGTAGCTCAGGTAGTGGTTGTCGGGCAGCAGCACGGGGCCGTCGCCGATGGGGGTGTTCTGCTGG
TAGTGGTCGGCGAGCTGCACGCCGCCGTCCTCGATGTTGTGGCGGATCTTGAAGTTGGCCTTGATGCCGT
TCTTCTGCTTGTCGGCGGTGATATAGACGTTGTGGCTGTTGTAGTTGTACTCCAGCTTGTGCCCCAGGAT
GTTGCCGTCCTCCTTGAAGTCGATGCCCTTCAGCTCGATGCGGTTCACCAGGGTGTCGCCCTCGAACTTC
ACCTCGGCGCGGGTCTTGTAGTTGCCGTCGTCCTTGAAGAAGATGGTGCGCTCCTGGACGTAGCCTTCGG
GCATGGCGGACTTGAAGAAGTCGTGCTGCTTCATGTGGTCGGGGTAGCGGGCGAAGCACTGCACGCCGTA
GCCCAGGGTGGTCACGAGGGTGGGCCAGGGCACGGGCAGCTTGCCGGTGGTGCAGATCAGCTTCAGGGTC
AGCTTGCCGTAGGTGGCATCGCCCTCGCCCTCGCCGGACACGCTGAACTTGTGGCCGTTTACGTCGCCGT
CCAGCTCGACCAGGATGGGCACCACCCCGGTGAACAGCTCCTCGCCCTTGCTCACCATGGTGGCGACCGG
TAGCGCTAGCTTCGAAAGATCTGGATCCCAGAAGCAAATGTAAGCAATAGATGGCTCTGCCCTGACTTTT
ATGCCCAGCCCGAGCTCCGTAACTAGGTCTACATGAGGACATGAGGGTGGAGGCCCCTGCAAATCTGTGT
CCTTGGGAGACCCTAGAGAGCTTGCTTTCTATCTCTGTGTGCCACCTGAGCACCCAGAGAGAAAGCAGTT
ATCTGAACGTTAGGAAGAGAATCTTTATCAGAAACCAGTCAAGCCAAAGACCCAATCTGGGACTTGCCAG
TCTTCTAAACTGTGAAAGAATACATTTCCACTGCTCTGGCCACTCATTCTCTGATATTTAATTATAGCAG
CCCTAGCCAACTAACACTGACTGAGAGAGGAATTCTTTCCAGGGAGAGATGCAAATTATTTCTGAAAGTA
CAAAAGATGACTCCAGAGCTAATGGCTTTTTGCCCTGCAATGAATTAATATGTACTGCATGTAATTAACA
ATCTTATTTCTGCCATTTCCTTTTGATAGCTCTATATGTGCTATCTTATTGCTTGAACTATCATCATAGT
TTTAATGAGCTGAAATAAAATAATTGACACATACTCACCATGCATTTGTACCAAAATTATGGGGTTTTAT
ATATTTTAAAATAATACTTCAAACAGAGAGAGATGCGGCCGCAGGAACCCCTAGTGATGGAGTTGGCCAC
TCCCTCTCTGCGCGCTCGCTCGCTCACTGAGGCCGGGCGACCAAAGGTCGCCCGACGCCCGGGCGGCCTC
AGTGAGCGAGCGAGCGCGCAGCTGCCTGCAGGACATGTGAGCAAAAGGCCAGCAAAAGGCCAGGAACCGT
AAAAAGGCCGCGTTGCTGGCGTTTTTCCATAGGCTCCGCCCCCCTGACGAGCATCACAAAAATCGACGCT
CAAGTCAGAGGTGGCGAAACCCGACAGGACTATAAAGATACCAGGCGTTTCCCCCTGGAAGCTCCCTCGT
GCGCTCTCCTGTTCCGACCCTGCCGCTTACCGGATACCTGTCCGCCTTTCTCCCTTCGGGAAGCGTGGCG
CTTTCTCATAGCTCACGCTGTAGGTATCTCAGTTCGGTGTAGGTCGTTCGCTCCAAGCTGGGCTGTGTGC
ACGAACCCCCCGTTCAGCCCGACCGCTGCGCCTTATCCGGTAACTATCGTCTTGAGTCCAACCCGGTAAG
ACACGACTTATCGCCACTGGCAGCAGCCACTGGTAACAGGATTAGCAGAGCGAGGTATGTAGGCGGTGCT
ACAGAGTTCTTGAAGTGGTGGCCTAACTACGGCTACACTAGAAGAACAGTATTTGGTATCTGCGCTCTGC
TGAAGCCAGTTACCTTCGGAAAAAGAGTTGGTAGCTCTTGATCCGGCAAACAAACCACCGCTGGTAGCGG
TGGTTTTTTTGTTTGCAAGCAGCAGATTACGCGCAGAAAAAAAGGATCTCAAGAAGATCCTTTGATCTTT
TCTACGGGGTCTGACGCTCAGTGGAACGAAAACTCACGTTAAGGGATTTTGGTCATGAGATTATCAAAAA
GGATCTTCACCTAGATCCTTTTAAATTAAAAATGAAGTTTTAAATCAATCTAAAGTATATATGAGTAAAC
TTGGTCTGACAGTTACCAATGCTTAATCAGTGAGGCACCTATCTCAGCGATCTGTCTATTTCGTTCATCC
ATAGTTGCCTGACTCCCCGTCGTGTAGATAACTACGATACGGGAGGGCTTACCATCTGGCCCCAGTGCTG
CAATGATACCGCGAGACCCACGCTCACCGGCTCCAGATTTATCAGCAATAAACCAGCCAGCCGGAAGGGC
CGAGCGCAGAAGTGGTCCTGCAACTTTATCCGCCTCCATCCAGTCTATTAATTGTTGCCGGGAAGCTAGA
GTAAGTAGTTCGCCAGTTAATAGTTTGCGCAACGTTGTTGCCATTGCTACAGGCATCGTGGTGTCACGCT
CGTCGTTTGGTATGGCTTCATTCAGCTCCGGTTCCCAACGATCAAGGCGAGTTACATGATCCCCCATGTT
GTGCAAAAAAGCGGTTAGCTCCTTCGGTCCTCCGATCGTTGTCAGAAGTAAGTTGGCCGCAGTGTTATCA
CTCATGGTTATGGCAGCACTGCATAATTCTCTTACTGTCATGCCATCCGTAAGATGCTTTTCTGTGACTG
GTGAGTACTCAACCAAGTCATTCTGAGAATAGTGTATGCGGCGACCGAGTTGCTCTTGCCCGGCGTCAAT
ACGGGATAATACCGCGCCACATAGCAGAACTTTAAAAGTGCTCATCATTGGAAAACGTTCTTCGGGGCGA
AAACTCTCAAGGATCTTACCGCTGTTGAGATCCAGTTCGATGTAACCCACTCGTGCACCCAACTGATCTT
CAGCATCTTTTACTTTCACCAGCGTTTCTGGGTGAGCAAAAACAGGAAGGCAAAATGCCGCAAAAAAGGG
AATAAGGGCGACACGGAAATGTTGAATACTCATACTCTTCCTTTTTCAATATTATTGAAGCATTTATCAG
GGTTATTGTCTCATGAGCGGATACATATTTGAATGTATTTAGAAAAATAAACAAATAGGGGTTCCGCGCA
CATTTCCCCGAAAAGTGCCACCTGACGTCTAAGAAACCATTATTATCATGACATTAACCTATAAAAATAG
GCGTATCACGAGGCCCTTTCGTCTCGCGCGTTTCGGTGATGACGGTGAAAACCTCTGACACATGCAGCTC
CCGGAGACGGTCACAGCTTGTCTGTAAGCGGATGCCGGGAGCAGACAAGCCCGTCAGGGCGCGTCAGCGG
GTGTTGGCGGGTGTCGGGGCTGGCTTAACTATGCGGCATCAGAGCAGATTGTACTGAGAGTGCACCATAA
AATTGTAAACGTTAATATTTTGTTAAAATTCGCGTTAAATTTTTGTTAAATCAGCTCATTTTTTAACCAA
TAGACCGAAATCGGCAAAATCCCTTATAAATCAAAAGAATAGCCCGAGATAGAGT
[37 nt withheld, positions 4466-4502]
AAAGAACGTGGACTCCAACGTCAAAGG
[141 nt withheld, positions 4530-4670]
G
[46 nt withheld, positions 4672-4717]
A
[79 nt withheld, positions 4719-4797]
